>Addgene plasmid #199948 | YP7 | addgene full sequence | sequence record 406424 | Addgene NGS Result
TTAACTTTAGCCTAAATACCGCGCCTAGCATGTGACCTCCTTGAAGGGGGCGGTGGTTCAGAATCACCCG
CGAATACGTAGTAATTATAAAAGCGCGGTGGCTCCATTAAATTGCTCCTTCCTTTTTTAGAAAATCAAGA
AGGACATTTTTAAGTAACTAACTTAAAGAGGAGAAAGGTACCATGGTCAGTGTCATCAAAGAAGAAATGA
AGATCAAGTTGCACATGGAAGGTAACGTTAATGGTCATGCCTTTGTTATTGAAGGTGATGGTAAAGGTAA
ACCATACGATGGTACTCAAACTTTGAACTTGACTGTCAAAGAAGGTGCTCCATTGCCATTCTCTTACGAT
ATTTTGACTAACGCCTTCCAATACGGTAATAGAGCTTTTACTAAGTACCCAGCCGATATCCCAGATTACT
TTAAGCAAACTTTTCCAGAAGGTTACTCCTGGGAAAGAACTATGTCTTACGAAGATAACGCTATCTGCAA
CGTCAGATCCGAAATTTCTATGGAAGGTGATTGCTTCATCTACAAGATCAGATTCGATGGTAAGAACTTT
CCACCAAATGGTCCAGTCATGCAAAAAAAGACTTTGAAGTGGGAACCATCCACCGAAATGATGTATGTTA
GAGATGGTTTCTTGATGGGTGATGTCAATATGGCTTTGTTGTTGGAAGGTGGTGGTCATCATAGATGTGA
TTTCAAGACTTCTTACAAGGCCAAGAAGGTTGTTCAATTGCCAGATGCTCATAAGATCGATCACAGAATC
GAAATCTTGTCCCACGATAGAGATTACTCCAAGGTTAAGTTGTACGAAAACGCTGTTGCTAGAAACTCTT
TGTTGCCATCTCAAGCTTCTAAGTAACATGTAATTAGTTATGTCACGCTTACATTCACGCCCTCCCCCCA
CATCCGCTCTAACCGAAAAGGAAGGAGTTAGACAACCTGAAGTCTAGGTCCCTATTTATTTTTTTATAGT
TATGTTAGTATTAAGAACGTTATTTATATTTCAAATTTTTCTTTTTTTTTCTGTACAGACGCGTGTACGC
ATGTAACATTATACTGAAAACCTTGCTTGAGAAGGTTTTGGGACGCTCGAAGGCTTTGTGGAGGTCGACA
CGAGCGACTGAGTTCGGACGTCACGACCTGCCTGGATATCGTGCACCGCTCGTGCACTGACGTCATGATC
GACGAGTCGCACAGAGGCCTCTGACACTGACTCGACCTGACTAGCGTCGAGCAGTGACGACCTGCCCGGG
CACAGCAACTGTGCCACTCGTCTGATCCGTCGTCCCATCGGCTGAATCGATGCCTCGTCCCCGCCGGGTC
ACCCGGCCAGCGACATGGAGGCCCAGAATACCCTCCTTGACAGTCTTGACGTGCGCAGCTCAGGGGCATG
ATGTGACTGTCGCCCGTACATTTAGCCCATACATCCCCATGTATAATCATTTGCATCCATACATTTTGAT
GGCCGCACGGCGCGAAGCAAAAATTACGGCACCTCGCTGCAGACCTGCGAGCAGGGAAACGCTCCCCTCA
CAGACGCGTTGAATTGTCCCCACGCCGCGCCCCTGTAGAGAAATATAAAAGGTTAGGATTTGCCACTGAG
GTTCTTCTTTCATATACTTCCTTTTAAAATCTTGCTAGGATACAGTTCTCACATCACATCCGAACATAAA
CAACCATGGGTAAAAAGCCTGAACTCACCGCGACGTCTGTCGAGAAGTTTCTGATCGAAAAGTTCGACAG
CGTCTCCGACCTGATGCAGCTCTCGGAGGGCGAAGAATCTCGTGCTTTCAGCTTCGATGTAGGAGGGCGT
GGATATGTCCTGCGGGTAAATAGCTGCGCCGATGGTTTCTACAAAGATCGTTATGTTTATCGGCACTTTG
CATCGGCCGCGCTCCCGATTCCGGAAGTGCTTGACATTGGGGAGTTCAGCGAGAGCCTGACCTATTGCAT
CTCCCGCCGTGCACAGGGTGTCACGTTGCAAGACCTGCCTGAAACCGAACTGCCCGCTGTTCTGCAGCCG
GTCGCGGAGGCCATGGATGCGATCGCTGCGGCCGATCTTAGCCAGACGAGCGGGTTCGGCCCATTCGGAC
CGCAAGGAATCGGTCAATACACTACATGGCGTGATTTCATATGCGCGATTGCTGATCCCCATGTGTATCA
CTGGCAAACTGTGATGGACGACACCGTCAGTGCGTCCGTCGCGCAGGCTCTCGATGAGCTGATGCTTTGG
GCCGAGGACTGCCCCGAAGTCCGGCACCTCGTGCACGCGGATTTCGGCTCCAACAATGTCCTGACGGACA
ATGGCCGCATAACAGCGGTCATTGACTGGAGCGAGGCGATGTTCGGGGATTCCCAATACGAGGTCGCCAA
CATCTTCTTCTGGAGGCCGTGGTTGGCTTGTATGGAGCAACAGACGCGCTACTTCGAGCGGAGGCATCCG
GAGCTTGCAGGATCGCCGCGGCTCCGGGCGTATATGCTCCGCATTGGTCTTGACCAACTCTATCAGAGCT
TGGTTGACGGCAATTTCGATGATGCAGCTTGGGCGCAGGGTCGATGCGACGCAATCGTCCGATCCGGAGC
CGGGACTGTCGGGCGTACACAAATCGCCCGCAGAAGCGCGGCCGTCTGGACCGATGGCTGTGTAGAAGTA
CTCGCCGATAGTGGAAACCGACGCCCCAGCACTCGTCCGAGGGCAAAGGAATAATCAGTACTGACAATAA
AAAGATTCTTGTTTTCAAGAACTTGTCATTTGTATAGTTTTTTTATATTGTAGTTGTTCTATTTTAATCA
AATGTTAGCGTGATTTATATTTTTTTTCGCCTCGACATCATCTGCCCAGATGCGAAGTTAAGTGCGCAGA
AAGTAATATCATGCGTCAATCGTATGTGAATGCTGGTCGCTATACTGCTATCGATGTGGCAGTGCGTCCA
GCTCAGTCAGACTCAGTCCTGGTGTCGTCAGCCTGTGAGCAAAAGGCCAGCAAAAGGCCAGGAACCGTAA
AAAGGCCGCGTTGCTGGCGTTTTTCCATAGGCTCCGCCCCCCTGACGAGCATCACAAAAATCGACGCTCA
AGTCAGAGGTGGCGAAACCCGACAGGACTATAAAGATACCAGGCGTTTCCCCCTGGAAGCTCCCTCGTGC
GCTCTCCTGTTCCGACCCTGCCGCTTACCGGATACCTGTCCGCCTTTCTCCCTTCGGGAAGCGTGGCGCT
TTCTCATAGCTCACGCTGTAGGTATCTCAGTTCGGTGTAGGTCGTTCGCTCCAAGCTGGGCTGTGTGCAC
GAACCCCCCGTTCAGCCCGACCGCTGCGCCTTATCCGGTAACTATCGTCTTGAGTCCAACCCGGTAAGAC
ACGACTTATCGCCACTGGCAGCAGCCACTGGTAACAGGATTAGCAGAGCGAGGTATGTAGGCGGTGCTAC
AGAGTTCTTGAAGTGGTGGCCTAACTACGGCTACACTAGAAGAACAGTATTTGGTATCTGCGCTCTGCTG
AAGCCAGTTACCTTCGGAAAAAGAGTTGGTAGCTCTTGATCCGGCAAACAAACCACCGCTGGTAGCGGTG
GTTTTTTTGTTTGCAAGCAGCAGATTACGCGCAGAAAAAAAGGATCTCAAGAAGATCCTTTGATCTTTTC
TACGGGGTCTGACGCTCAGTGGAACGAAAACTCACGTTAAGGGATTTTGGTCATGAGATTATCAAAAAGG
ATCTTCACCTAGATCCTTTTAAATTAAAAATGAAGTTTTAAATCAATCTAAAGTATATATGAGTAAACTT
GGTCTGACAGTTACCAATGCTTAATCAGTGAGGCACCTATCTCAGCGATCTGTCTATTTCGTTCATCCAT
AGTTGCCTGACTCCCCGTCGTGTAGATAACTACGATACGGGAGGGCTTACCATCTGGCCCCAGTGCTGCA
ATGATACCGCGAGACCCACGCTCACCGGCTCCAGATTTATCAGCAATAAACCAGCCAGCCGGAAGGGCCG
AGCGCAGAAGTGGTCCTGCAACTTTATCCGCCTCCATCCAGTCTATTAATTGTTGCCGGGAAGCTAGAGT
AAGTAGTTCGCCAGTTAATAGTTTGCGCAACGTTGTTGCCATTGCTACAGGCATCGTGGTGTCACGCTCG
TCGTTTGGTATGGCTTCATTCAGCTCCGGTTCCCAACGATCAAGGCGAGTTACATGATCCCCCATGTTGT
GCAAAAAAGCGGTTAGCTCCTTCGGTCCTCCGATCGTTGTCAGAAGTAAGTTGGCCGCAGTGTTATCACT
CATGGTTATGGCAGCACTGCATAATTCTCTTACTGTCATGCCATCCGTAAGATGCTTTTCTGTGACTGGT
GAGTACTCAACCAAGTCATTCTGAGAATAGTGTATGCGGCGACCGAGTTGCTCTTGCCCGGCGTCAATAC
GGGATAATACCGCGCCACATAGCAGAACTTTAAAAGTGCTCATCATTGGAAAACGTTCTTCGGGGCGAAA
ACTCTCAAGGATCTTACCGCTGTTGAGATCCAGTTCGATGTAACCCACTCGTGCACCCAACTGATCTTCA
GCATCTTTTACTTTCACCAGCGTTTCTGGGTGAGCAAAAACAGGAAGGCAAAATGCCGCAAAAAAGGGAA
TAAGGGCGACACGGAAATGTTGAATACTCATACTCTTCCTTTTTCAATATTATTGAAGCATTTATCAGGG
TTATTGTCTCATGAGCGGATACATATTTGAATGTATTTAGAAAAATAAACAAATAGGGGTTCCGCGCACA
TTTCCCCGAAAAGTGCCACCTGATGCGGTGTGAAATACCGCACAGATGCGTAAGGAGAAAATACCGCATC
AGGGTCAGTCACAGTGGAGCCTAGCACTCACTCAGCGTGACGGCTCAGAGCAGAATTCACGAGCCAGAAA
TAGTAACTTTTGCCTAAATCACAAATTGCAAAATTTAATTGCTTGCAAAAGGTCACATGCTTATAATCAA
CTTTTTTAAAAATTTAAAATACTTTTTTATTTTTTATTTTTAAACATAAATGAAATAATTTATTTATTGT
TTATGATTACCGAAACATAAAACCTGCTCAAGAAAAAGAAACTGTTTTGTCCTTGGAAAAAAAGCACTAC
CTAGGAGCGGCCAAAATGCCGGCTTACATTTTATGTTAGCTGGTGGACTGACGCCAGAAAATGTTGGTGA
TGCGCTTAGATTAAATGGCGTTATTGGTGTTGATGTAAGCGGAGGTGTGGAGACAAATGGTGTAAAAGAC
TCTAACAAAATAGCAAATTTCGTCAAAAATGCTAAGAAATAGGTTATTACTGAGTAGTATTTATTTAAGT
ATTGTTTGTGCACTTGCCTGCAAGCCTTTTGAAAAGCAAGCATAAAAGATCTAAACATAAAATCTGTAAA
ATAACAAGATGTAAAGATAATGCTAAATCATTTGGCTTTTTGATTGATTGTACAGGAAAATATACATCGC
AGGGGGTTGACTTTTACCATTTCACCGCAATGGAATTAAACTTGTTGAAGAGAATGTTCACAGGCGCATA
CGCTACAATGACCCGATTCTTGCTAGCCGAATTCCAGTCAGGCTGCTAGCACCAGAGCTACGTGACCGCA
GGACTAGCTCCAGCTGAGCGACACGCGAACAGGTGTAGAGTCAGTCGTGCTGCAAGGTCGCACTAATACG
ACTCACTATAGGG
Features (pLannotate 1.2.2; 11 found; start..end, strand, type, name):
    189..857     +  CDS            mUkG: mUkG is a basic (constitutively fluorescent) green fluorescent protein published in 2008, derived from Sarcophyton sp.. It has moderate acid sensitivity.
    867..1107    +  terminator     CYC1 terminator: S. cerevisiae CYC1; transcription terminator for CYC1
   1342..2917    +  gene           hphMX6: yeast selectable marker conferring hygromycin resistance
   2720..2917    +  terminator     TEF terminator: Ashbya gossypii TEF terminator
   3032..3620    -  rep_origin     ori: high-copy-number ColE1/pMB1/pBR322/pUC origin of replication
   3791..4651    -  CDS            AmpR: β-lactamase; bla; confers resistance to ampicillin, carbenicillin, and related antibiotics
   4652..4756    -  promoter       AmpR promoter: bla
   4783..4833    +  misc_feature   bom (fragment): basis of mobility region from pBR322
   4962..5131    -  misc_feature   CEN4 (fragment): S. cerevisiae CEN4 centromere
   5132..5558    +  rep_origin     ARS1 (fragment): S. cerevisiae autonomously replicating sequence ARS1
   5664..5682    +  promoter       T7 promoter: promoter for bacteriophage T7 RNA polymerase
