[The description below was written by a language model from this plasmid's Addgene catalogue record and pLannotate feature annotations shown in this document.]
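Description:
YP7 is a yeast/E. coli shuttle vector of about 5.7 kb, built on the pRCVS6H backbone by Gibson assembly, that expresses a green fluorescent reporter from a synthetic yeast promoter designated number 7. In E. coli it replicates from a ColE1/pMB1-type origin and is selected with ampicillin through the β-lactamase gene and its native promoter. The automated annotation describes this origin as high-copy, whereas the catalogue entry lists the plasmid as low copy, and the record does not resolve the difference. A fragment of the pBR322 bom region is also present. In Saccharomyces cerevisiae the plasmid is maintained as a centromeric episome through partial CEN4 and ARS1 elements, which typically give stable, low-copy inheritance. Selection in yeast uses the hphMX6 cassette, which confers hygromycin resistance and ends in the Ashbya gossypii TEF terminator.

The payload is a single reporter cassette. The catalogue names the insert simply as GFP, of synthetic origin, while the feature table matches the open reading frame to mUkG, a constitutively fluorescent green protein derived from a Sarcophyton soft coral. The coding sequence is followed by the S. cerevisiae CYC1 terminator. The synthetic promoter itself is not annotated, but presumably lies in the unannotated stretch just upstream of the reporter. A T7 promoter sits near the end of the sequence record, which on the circular plasmid places it upstream of this region. Together with propagation in BL21, this may permit T7-driven transcription in bacteria, although the record does not state that purpose. The construct appears to be one member of a series of synthetic regulatory elements, with fluorescence serving as a readout of promoter strength in yeast, in the context of work on cross-kingdom expression of synthetic genetic elements.
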