Addgene plasmid #199948: YP7
Purpose: Yeast/E coli shuttle vector expressing GFP from synthetic yeast promoter 7
Depositing lab: Farren Isaacs. Depositing organization: Yale University. Publication: Cross-kingdom expression of synthetic genetic elements promotes discovery of metabolites in the human microbiome. Patel JR, Oh J, Wang S, Crawford JM, Isaacs FJ. Cell. 2022 Apr 28;185(9):1487-1505.e14. doi: 10.1016/j.cell.2022.03.008. Epub 2022 Apr 1. PubMed 35366417.
Backbone
  Vector backbone: pRCVS6H
  Vector type: Yeast Expression
  Selectable markers: Hygromycin
Growth in bacteria
  Bacterial resistance: Ampicillin, 100 μg/mL
  Growth temperature: 37°C
  Growth strain: BL21
  Copy number: Low Copy
Gene/Insert
  Gene/Insert name: GFP
  Species: Synthetic
  Cloning method: Gibson Cloning
Terms and licenses: Academic/Nonprofit Terms; Industry Terms: Not Available to Industry
How to cite: YP7 was a gift from Farren Isaacs (Addgene plasmid # 199948 ; http://n2t.net/addgene:199948 ; RRID:Addgene_199948)
