>Addgene plasmid #199948 | YP7 | depositor partial sequence | sequence record 387748 | Promoter Sequence
TTAACTTTAGCCTAAATACCGCGCCTAGCATGTGACCTCCTTGAAGGGGGCGGTGGTTCAGAATCACCCG
CGAATACGTAGTAATTATAAAAGCGCGGTGGCTCCATTAAATTGCTCCTTCCTTTTTTAGAAAATCAAGA
AGGACATTTTTAAGTAACTAA
